Addgene plasmid #142463: TFORF0142
Purpose: Lentiviral vector for overexpressing transcription factor ORFs with unique 24-bp barcodes. Barcodes facilitate identification of transcription factors in pooled screens.
Depositing lab: Feng Zhang. Depositing organization: Broad Institute. Publication: A transcription factor atlas of directed differentiation. Joung J, Ma S, Tay T, Geiger-Schuller KR, Kirchgatterer PC, Verdine VK, Guo B, Arias-Garcia MA, Allen WE, Singh A, Kuksenko O, Abudayyeh OO, Gootenberg JS, Fu Z, Macrae RK, Buenrostro JD, Regev A, Zhang F. Cell. 2023 Jan 5;186(1):209-229.e26. doi: 10.1016/j.cell.2022.11.026. PubMed 36608654.
Backbone
  Vector backbone: pLX_TRC317
  Backbone manufacturer: Broad Institute Genetic Perturbation Platform
  Backbone size w/o insert (bp): 8264
  Vector type: Mammalian Expression, Lentiviral
  Selectable markers: Puromycin
Growth in bacteria
  Bacterial resistance: Ampicillin, 100 μg/mL
  Growth temperature: 37°C
  Growth strain: NEB Stable
  Copy number: High Copy
Gene/Insert
  Gene/Insert name: FXN
  Species: H. sapiens (human)
  Insert size (bp): 617
  Entrez Gene: FXN (a.k.a. CyaY, FA, FARR, FRDA, X25)
  Promoter: EF1a
  Cloning method: Unknown
  Sequencing primers: 5′ GGGTGGAGACTGAAGTTAGGCCAG; 3′ CACATAGCGTAAAAGGAGCAACATAG
Terms and licenses: Academic/Nonprofit Terms; Industry Terms: Not Available to Industry
Depositor comments: NM_001161706,ENST00000396364 . The transcription factor ORF portion of this plasmid was synthesized by Genewiz. Please test multiple small colonies in case of plasmid recombination. To make this collection available in a timely manner, a portion of this collection was not fully sequenced by Addgene. If an Addgene verified full plasmid sequence is not available, please contact us prior to placing an order to request the full sequence.
How to cite: TFORF0142 was a gift from Feng Zhang (Addgene plasmid # 142463 ; http://n2t.net/addgene:142463 ; RRID:Addgene_142463)
