[The description below was written by a language model from this plasmid's Addgene catalogue record and pLannotate feature annotations shown in this document.]
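Description:
TFORF0142 is a lentiviral mammalian expression plasmid built on the pLX_TRC317 backbone and belongs to a barcoded collection of transcription factor ORF overexpression vectors. It carries a synthesized human FXN (frataxin) open reading frame, recorded as a 617 bp insert corresponding to a specific annotated transcript isoform. The annotation software matches only about 480 nt of this region to the reference frataxin protein, which may reflect isoform differences. The ORF is driven by the strong constitutive EF-1α promoter and followed by a WPRE, which enhances transcript stability and expression. According to the record, each plasmid in the collection carries a unique 24-bp barcode so the ORF can be identified in pooled screens. The barcode is not annotated in the feature table, which shows only a short U6 promoter-like fragment between the ORF and the WPRE.

The viral framework is a third-generation, self-inactivating design. An RSV promoter fused to a truncated HIV-1 5' LTR drives genomic RNA production in packaging cells, followed by the Ψ packaging signal, a gag fragment, the RRE for Rev-dependent nuclear export, a cPPT/CTS, and a ΔU3 3' LTR with a downstream SV40 polyadenylation signal. An SV40 promoter upstream of the EF-1α cassette expresses puromycin N-acetyltransferase, allowing selection of transduced cells. In bacteria the plasmid is maintained at high copy through a ColE1/pUC-type origin with ampicillin resistance. It also carries an f1 origin and residual lac, T7 and T3 elements from the cloning backbone. The depositor notes a risk of recombination during propagation, as is common for LTR-containing plasmids. The intended use is lentiviral overexpression of FXN, individually or within pooled screens of directed differentiation.
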