Features (pLannotate 1.2.2; 31 found; start..end, strand, type, name):
      5..231     +  promoter       RSV promoter: Rous sarcoma virus enhancer/promoter
    232..412     +  LTR            5' LTR (truncated): truncated 5' long terminal repeat (LTR) from HIV-1
    459..584     +  misc_feature   HIV-1 Ψ: packaging signal of human immunodeficiency virus type 1
    568..931     +  CDS            HIV-1 gag (fragment): gag protein from human immunodeficiency virus 1; gag
   1077..1310    +  misc_feature   RRE: The Rev response element (RRE) of HIV-1 allows for Rev-dependent mRNA export from the nucleus to the cytoplasm.
   1687..1713    +  CDS            Rev (fragment): human immunodeficiency virus 1 (HIV-1) Rev protein; rev; enhances nuclear export of unspliced and incompletely spliced viral mRNAs
   1720..1743    +  promoter       SV40 promoter (fragment): SV40 early promoter
   1744..1815    +  promoter       SV40 promoter (fragment): SV40 enhancer and early promoter
   1839..1974    +  rep_origin     SV40 ori: SV40 origin of replication
   2020..2616    +  CDS            PuroR (fragment): puromycin N-acetyltransferase; pac from Streptomyces; confers resistance to puromycin
   2665..2782    +  misc_feature   cPPT/CTS: central polypurine tract and central termination sequence of HIV-1
   2847..2913    +  CDS            small t antigen (fragment): SV40 (simian virus 40) small t antigen
   2920..4098    +  promoter       EF-1α promoter: strong constitutive promoter for human elongation factor EF-1α
   4115..4594    +  CDS            FXN (fragment): FRDA_HUMAN - Also known as FRDA, X25. Experimental evidence at protein level: Swiss-Prot protein existence level 1. Promotes the biosynthesis of heme and assembly and repair of iron-sulfur clusters by delivering Fe(2+) to proteins involved in these pathways. May play a role in the protection against iron-catalyzed oxidative stress through its ability to catalyze the oxidation of Fe(2+) to Fe(3+); the oligomeric form but not the monomeric form has in vitro ferroxidase activity. May be able to store large amounts of iron in the form of a ferrihydrite mineral by oligomerization; however, the phys
   4643..4696    +  promoter       U6 promoter (fragment): RNA polymerase III promoter for human U6 snRNA
   4738..5326    +  misc_feature   WPRE: woodchuck hepatitis virus posttranscriptional regulatory element
   5377..5396    +  misc_feature   cPPT/CTS (fragment): central polypurine tract and central termination sequence of HIV-1
   5398..5631    +  LTR            3' LTR (ΔU3): self-inactivating 3' long terminal repeat (LTR) from HIV-1
   5709..5830    +  polyA_signal   SV40 poly(A) signal: SV40 polyadenylation signal
   5870..6005    +  rep_origin     SV40 ori: SV40 origin of replication
   6026..6044    -  promoter       T7 promoter: promoter for bacteriophage T7 RNA polymerase
   6052..6207    +  CDS            lacZα (fragment): LacZα fragment of β-galactosidase; lacZ fragment
   6212..6640    +  rep_origin     f1 ori (sequence partly withheld): f1 bacteriophage origin of replication; arrow indicates direction of (+) strand synthesis
   6693..6797    +  promoter       AmpR promoter: bla
   6798..7658    +  CDS            AmpR: β-lactamase; bla; confers resistance to ampicillin, carbenicillin, and related antibiotics
   7829..8417    +  rep_origin     ori: high-copy-number ColE1/pMB1/pBR322/pUC origin of replication
   8600..8692    +  CDS            lacI (fragment): lac repressor; lacI; The lac repressor binds to the lac operator to inhibit transcription in E. coli. This inhibition can be relieved by adding lactose or isopropyl-β-D-thiogalactopyranoside (IPTG).
   8705..8726    +  protein_bind   CAP binding site: CAP binding activates transcription in the presence of cAMP. E. coli catabolite activator protein
   8741..8771    +  promoter       lac promoter: promoter for the E. coli lac operon
   8779..8795    +  protein_bind   lac operator: The lac repressor binds to the lac operator to inhibit transcription in E. coli. This inhibition can be relieved by adding lactose or isopropyl-β-D-thiogalactopyranoside (IPTG). lac repressor encoded by lacI
   8840..8858    +  promoter       T3 promoter: promoter for bacteriophage T3 RNA polymerase
>Addgene plasmid #142463 | TFORF0142 | addgene full sequence | sequence record 397224 | Addgene NGS Result
TTAATGTAGTCTTATGCAATACTCTTGTAGTCTTGCAACATGGTAACGATGAGTTAGCAACATGCCTTAC
AAGGAGAGAAAAAGCACCGTGCATGCCGATTGGTGGAAGTAAGGTGGTACGATCGTGCCTTATTAGGAAG
GCAACAGACGGGTCTGACATGGATTGGACGAACCACTGAATTGCCGCATTGCAGAGATATTGTATTTAAG
TGCCTAGCTCGATACATAAACGGGTCTCTCTGGTTAGACCAGATCTGAGCCTGGGAGCTCTCTGGCTAAC
TAGGGAACCCACTGCTTAAGCCTCAATAAAGCTTGCCTTGAGTGCTTCAAGTAGTGTGTGCCCGTCTGTT
GTGTGACTCTGGTAACTAGAGATCCCTCAGACCCTTTTAGTCAGTGTGGAAAATCTCTAGCAGTGGCGCC
CGAACAGGGACTTGAAAGCGAAAGGGAAACCAGAGGAGCTCTCTCGACGCAGGACTCGGCTTGCTGAAGC
GCGCACGGCAAGAGGCGAGGGGCGGCGACTGGTGAGTACGCCAAAAATTTTGACTAGCGGAGGCTAGAAG
GAGAGAGATGGGTGCGAGAGCGTCAGTATTAAGCGGGGGAGAATTAGATCGCGATGGGAAAAAATTCGGT
TAAGGCCAGGGGGAAAGAAAAAATATAAATTAAAACATATAGTATGGGCAAGCAGGGAGCTAGAACGATT
CGCAGTTAATCCTGGCCTGTTAGAAACATCAGAAGGCTGTAGACAAATACTGGGACAGCTACAACCATCC
CTTCAGACAGGATCAGAAGAACTTAGATCATTATATAATACAGTAGCAACCCTCTATTGTGTGCATCAAA
GGATAGAGATAAAAGACACCAAGGAAGCTTTAGACAAGATAGAGGAAGAGCAAAACAAAAGTAAGACCAC
CGCACAGCAAGCGGCCGCTGATCTTCAGACCTGGAGGAGGAGATATGAGGGACAATTGGAGAAGTGAATT
ATATAAATATAAAGTAGTAAAAATTGAACCATTAGGAGTAGCACCCACCAAGGCAAAGAGAAGAGTGGTG
CAGAGAGAAAAAAGAGCAGTGGGAATAGGAGCTTTGTTCCTTGGGTTCTTGGGAGCAGCAGGAAGCACTA
TGGGCGCAGCGTCAATGACGCTGACGGTACAGGCCAGACAATTATTGTCTGGTATAGTGCAGCAGCAGAA
CAATTTGCTGAGGGCTATTGAGGCGCAACAGCATCTGTTGCAACTCACAGTCTGGGGCATCAAGCAGCTC
CAGGCAAGAATCCTGGCTGTGGAAAGATACCTAAAGGATCAACAGCTCCTGGGGATTTGGGGTTGCTCTG
GAAAACTCATTTGCACCACTGCTGTGCCTTGGAATGCTAGTTGGAGTAATAAATCTCTGGAACAGATTTG
GAATCACACGACCTGGATGGAGTGGGACAGAGAAATTAACAATTACACAAGCTTAATACACTCCTTAATT
GAAGAATCGCAAAACCAGCAAGAAAAGAATGAACAAGAATTATTGGAATTAGATAAATGGGCAAGTTTGT
GGAATTGGTTTAACATAACAAATTGGCTGTGGTATATAAAATTATTCATAATGATAGTAGGAGGCTTGGT
AGGTTTAAGAATAGTTTTTGCTGTACTTTCTATAGTGAATAGAGTTAGGCAGGGATATTCACCATTATCG
TTTCAGACCCACCTCCCAACCCCGAGGGGACCCATGCATTGCATCTCAATTAGTCAGCAACCAGGTGTGG
AAAGTCCCCAGGCTCCCCAGCAGGCAGAAGTATGCAAAGCATGCGTCTCAATTAGTCAGCAACCATAGTC
CCGCCCCTAACTCCGCCCATCCCGCCCCTAACTCCGCCCAGTTCCGCCCATTCTCCGCCCCATGGCTGAC
TAATTTTTTTTATTTATGCAGAGGCCGAGGCCGCCTCGGCCTCTGAGCTATTCCAGAAGTAGTGAGGAGG
CTTTTTTGGAGGCCTAGGCTTTTGCAAAAAGCTTTCTAGAGGTACCACCGGAGCTTACCATGACCGAGTA
CAAGCCCACGGTGCGCCTCGCCACCCGCGACGACGTCCCCAGGGCCGTACGCACCCTCGCCGCCGCGTTC
GCCGACTACCCCGCCACGCGCCACACCGTCGATCCGGACCGCCACATCGAGCGGGTCACCGAGCTGCAAG
AACTCTTCCTCACGCGCGTCGGGCTCGACATCGGCAAGGTGTGGGTCGCGGACGACGGCGCCGCCGTGGC
GGTCTGGACCACGCCGGAGAGCGTCGAAGCGGGGGCGGTGTTCGCCGAGATCGGCCCGCGCATGGCCGAG
TTGAGCGGTTCCCGGCTGGCCGCGCAGCAACAGATGGAAGGCCTCCTGGCGCCGCACCGGCCCAAGGAGC
CCGCGTGGTTCCTGGCCACCGTCGGCGTCTCGCCCGACCACCAGGGCAAGGGTCTGGGCAGCGCCGTCGT
GCTCCCCGGAGTGGAGGCGGCCGAGCGCGCCGGGGTGCCCGCCTTCCTGGAGACCTCCGCGCCCCGCAAC
CTCCCCTTCTACGAGCGGCTCGGCTTCACCGTCACCGCCGACGTCGAGGTGCCCGAAGGACCGCGCACCT
GGTGCATGACCCGCAAGCCCGGTGCCAGTTAACGAATTCTAGATCTTGAGACAAATGGCAGTATTCATCC
ACAATTTTAAAAGAAAAGGGGGGATTGGGGGGTACAGTGCAGGGGAAAGAATAGTAGACATAATAGCAAC
AGACATACAAACTAAAGAATTACAAAAACAAATTACAAAAATTCAAAATTTTCGGGTTTATTACAGGGAC
AGCAGAGATCCACTTTGGCGCCGGCTCGAGGCCTGCAGGTGCAAAGATGGATAAAGTTTTAAACAGAGAG
GAATCTTTGCAGCTAATGGACCTTCTAGGTCTTGAAAGGAGTGGGAATTGGCTCCGGTGCCCGTCAGTGG
GCAGAGCGCACATCGCCCACAGTCCCCGAGAAGTTGGGGGGAGGGGTCGGCAATTGAACCGGTGCCTAGA
GAAGGTGGCGCGGGGTAAACTGGGAAAGTGATGTCGTGTACTGGCTCCGCCTTTTTCCCGAGGGTGGGGG
AGAACCGTATATAAGTGCAGTAGTCGCCGTGAACGTTCTTTTTCGCAACGGGTTTGCCGCCAGAACACAG
GTAAGTGCCGTGTGTGGTTCCCGCGGGCCTGGCCTCTTTACGGGTTATGGCCCTTGCGTGCCTTGAATTA
CTTCCACCTGGCTGCAGTACGTGATTCTTGATCCCGAGCTTCGGGTTGGAAGTGGGTGGGAGAGTTCGAG
GCCTTGCGCTTAAGGAGCCCCTTCGCCTCGTGCTTGAGTTGAGGCCTGGCCTGGGCGCTGGGGCCGCCGC
GTGCGAATCTGGTGGCACCTTCGCGCCTGTCTCGCTGCTTTCGATAAGTCTCTAGCCATTTAAAATTTTT
GATGACCTGCTGCGACGCTTTTTTTCTGGCAAGATAGTCTTGTAAATGCGGGCCAAGATCTGCACACTGG
TATTTCGGTTTTTGGGGCCGCGGGCGGCGACGGGGCCCGTGCGTCCCAGCGCACATGTTCGGCGAGGCGG
GGCCTGCGAGCGCGGCCACCGAGAATCGGACGGGGGTAGTCTCAAGCTGGCCGGCCTGCTCTGGTGCCTG
GCCTCGCGCCGCCGTGTATCGCCCCGCCCTGGGCGGCAAGGCTGGCCCGGTCGGCACCAGTTGCGTGAGC
GGAAAGATGGCCGCTTCCCGGCCCTGCTGCAGGGAGCTCAAAATGGAGGACGCGGCGCTCGGGAGAGCGG
GCGGGTGAGTCACCCACACAAAGGAAAAGGGCCTTTCCGTCCTCAGCCGTCGCTTCATGTGACTCCACGG
AGTACCGGGCGCCGTCCAGGCACCTCGATTAGTTCTCGAGCTTTTGGAGTACGTCGTCTTTAGGTTGGGG
GGAGGGGTTTTATGCGATGGAGTTTCCCCACACTGAGTGGGTGGAGACTGAAGTTAGGCCAGCTTGGCAC
TTGATGTAATTCTCCTTGGAATTTGCCCTTTTTGAGTTTGGATCTTGGTTCATTCTCAAGCCTCAGACAG
TGGTTCAAAGTTTTTTTCTTCCATTTCAGGTGTCGTGAGGCTAGCACCGCCACCATGTGGACTCTCGGGC
GCCGCGCAGTAGCCGGCCTCCTGGCGTCACCCAGCCCAGCCCAGGCCCAGACCCTCACCCGGGTCCCGCG
GCCGGCAGAGTTGGCCCCACTCTGCGGCCGCCGTGGCCTGCGCACCGACATCGATGCGACCTGCACGCCC
CGCCGCGCAAGTTCGAACCAACGTGGCCTCAACCAGATTTGGAATGTCAAAAAGCAGAGTGTCTATTTGA
TGAATTTGAGGAAATCTGGAACTTTGGGCCACCCAGGCTCTCTAGATGAGACCACCTATGAAAGACTAGC
AGAGGAAACGCTGGACTCTTTAGCAGAGTTTTTTGAAGACCTTGCAGACAAGCCATACACGTTTGAGGAC
TATGATGTCTCCTTTGGGAGTGGTGTCTTAACTGTCAAACTGGGTGGAGATCTAGGAACCTATGTGATCA
ACAAGCAGACGCCAAACAAGCAAATCTGGCTATCTTCTCCATCCAGGTTAACGTGGCTCCTGTGGCTGTT
CCATCCCTAGTAATGAACTAGTCCGTAACTTGAAAGTATTTCGATTTCTTGGCTTTATATATCTTGTGGA
AAGGACGAGCTTTCAACTAACGATGCGTCAAAACGCGTTAAGTCGACAATCAACCTCTGGATTACAAAAT
TTGTGAAAGATTGACTGGTATTCTTAACTATGTTGCTCCTTTTACGCTATGTGGATACGCTGCTTTAATG
CCTTTGTATCATGCTATTGCTTCCCGTATGGCTTTCATTTTCTCCTCCTTGTATAAATCCTGGTTGCTGT
CTCTTTATGAGGAGTTGTGGCCCGTTGTCAGGCAACGTGGCGTGGTGTGCACTGTGTTTGCTGACGCAAC
CCCCACTGGTTGGGGCATTGCCACCACCTGTCAGCTCCTTTCCGGGACTTTCGCTTTCCCCCTCCCTATT
GCCACGGCGGAACTCATCGCCGCCTGCCTTGCCCGCTGCTGGACAGGGGCTCGGCTGTTGGGCACTGACA
ATTCCGTGGTGTTGTCGGGGAAATCATCGTCCTTTCCTTGGCTGCTCGCCTGTGTTGCCACCTGGATTCT
GCGCGGGACGTCCTTCTGCTACGTCCCTTCGGCCCTCAATCCAGCGGACCTTCCTTCCCGCGGCCTGCTG
CCGGCTCTGCGGCCTCTTCCGCGTCTTCGCCTTCGCCCTCAGACGAGTCGGATCTCCCTTTGGGCCGCCT
CCCCGCGTCGACTTTAAGACCAATGACTTACAAGGCAGCTGTAGATCTTAGCCACTTTTTAAAAGAAAAG
GGGGGACTGGAAGGGCTAATTCACTCCCAACGAAGACAAGATCTGCTTTTTGCTTGTACTGGGTCTCTCT
GGTTAGACCAGATCTGAGCCTGGGAGCTCTCTGGCTAACTAGGGAACCCACTGCTTAAGCCTCAATAAAG
CTTGCCTTGAGTGCTTCAAGTAGTGTGTGCCCGTCTGTTGTGTGACTCTGGTAACTAGAGATCCCTCAGA
CCCTTTTAGTCAGTGTGGAAAATCTCTAGCAGTACGTATAGTAGTTCATGTCATCTTATTATTCAGTATT
TATAACTTGCAAAGAAATGAATATCAGAGAGTGAGAGGAACTTGTTTATTGCAGCTTATAATGGTTACAA
ATAAAGCAATAGCATCACAAATTTCACAAATAAAGCATTTTTTTCACTGCATTCTAGTTGTGGTTTGTCC
AAACTCATCAATGTATCTTATCATGTCTGGCTCTAGCTATCCCGCCCCTAACTCCGCCCATCCCGCCCCT
AACTCCGCCCAGTTCCGCCCATTCTCCGCCCCATGGCTGACTAATTTTTTTTATTTATGCAGAGGCCGAG
GCCGCCTCGGCCTCTGAGCTATTCCAGAAGTAGTGAGGAGGCTTTTTTGGAGGCCTAGGGACGTACCCAA
TTCGCCCTATAGTGAGTCGTATTACGCGCGCTCACTGGCCGTCGTTTTACAACGTCGTGACTGGGAAAAC
CCTGGCGTTACCCAACTTAATCGCCTTGCAGCACATCCCCCTTTCGCCAGCTGGCGTAATAGCGAAGAGG
CCCGCACCGATCGCCCTTCCCAACAGTTGCGCAGCCTGAATGGCGAATGGG
[124 nt withheld, positions 6212-6335]
C
[91 nt withheld, positions 6337-6427]
A
[49 nt withheld, positions 6429-6477]
CCTTTGACGTTGGAGTCCACGTTCTTT
[37 nt withheld, positions 6505-6541]
ACCCTATCTCGGTCTATTCTTTTGATTTATAAGGGATTTTGCCGATTTCGGCCTATTGGTTAAAAAATGA
GCTGATTTAACAAAAATTTAACGCGAATTTTAACAAAATATTAACGCTTACAATTTAGGTGGCACTTTTC
GGGGAAATGTGCGCGGAACCCCTATTTGTTTATTTTTCTAAATACATTCAAATATGTATCCGCTCATGAG
ACAATAACCCTGATAAATGCTTCAATAATATTGAAAAAGGAAGAGTATGAGTATTCAACATTTCCGTGTC
GCCCTTATTCCCTTTTTTGCGGCATTTTGCCTTCCTGTTTTTGCTCACCCAGAAACGCTGGTGAAAGTAA
AAGATGCTGAAGATCAGTTGGGTGCACGAGTGGGTTACATCGAACTGGATCTCAACAGCGGTAAGATCCT
TGAGAGTTTTCGCCCCGAAGAACGTTTTCCAATGATGAGCACTTTTAAAGTTCTGCTATGTGGCGCGGTA
TTATCCCGTATTGACGCCGGGCAAGAGCAACTCGGTCGCCGCATACACTATTCTCAGAATGACTTGGTTG
AGTACTCACCAGTCACAGAAAAGCATCTTACGGATGGCATGACAGTAAGAGAATTATGCAGTGCTGCCAT
AACCATGAGTGATAACACTGCGGCCAACTTACTTCTGACAACGATCGGAGGACCGAAGGAGCTAACCGCT
TTTTTGCACAACATGGGGGATCATGTAACTCGCCTTGATCGTTGGGAACCGGAGCTGAATGAAGCCATAC
CAAACGACGAGCGTGACACCACGATGCCTGTAGCAATGGCAACAACGTTGCGCAAACTATTAACTGGCGA
ACTACTTACTCTAGCTTCCCGGCAACAATTAATAGACTGGATGGAGGCGGATAAAGTTGCAGGACCACTT
CTGCGCTCGGCCCTTCCGGCTGGCTGGTTTATTGCTGATAAATCTGGAGCCGGTGAGCGTGGGTCTCGCG
GTATCATTGCAGCACTGGGGCCAGATGGTAAGCCCTCCCGTATCGTAGTTATCTACACGACGGGGAGTCA
GGCAACTATGGATGAACGAAATAGACAGATCGCTGAGATAGGTGCCTCACTGATTAAGCATTGGTAACTG
TCAGACCAAGTTTACTCATATATACTTTAGATTGATTTAAAACTTCATTTTTAATTTAAAAGGATCTAGG
TGAAGATCCTTTTTGATAATCTCATGACCAAAATCCCTTAACGTGAGTTTTCGTTCCACTGAGCGTCAGA
CCCCGTAGAAAAGATCAAAGGATCTTCTTGAGATCCTTTTTTTCTGCGCGTAATCTGCTGCTTGCAAACA
AAAAAACCACCGCTACCAGCGGTGGTTTGTTTGCCGGATCAAGAGCTACCAACTCTTTTTCCGAAGGTAA
CTGGCTTCAGCAGAGCGCAGATACCAAATACTGTTCTTCTAGTGTAGCCGTAGTTAGGCCACCACTTCAA
GAACTCTGTAGCACCGCCTACATACCTCGCTCTGCTAATCCTGTTACCAGTGGCTGCTGCCAGTGGCGAT
AAGTCGTGTCTTACCGGGTTGGACTCAAGACGATAGTTACCGGATAAGGCGCAGCGGTCGGGCTGAACGG
GGGGTTCGTGCACACAGCCCAGCTTGGAGCGAACGACCTACACCGAACTGAGATACCTACAGCGTGAGCT
ATGAGAAAGCGCCACGCTTCCCGAAGGGAGAAAGGCGGACAGGTATCCGGTAAGCGGCAGGGTCGGAACA
GGAGAGCGCACGAGGGAGCTTCCAGGGGGAAACGCCTGGTATCTTTATAGTCCTGTCGGGTTTCGCCACC
TCTGACTTGAGCGTCGATTTTTGTGATGCTCGTCAGGGGGGCGGAGCCTATGGAAAAACGCCAGCAACGC
GGCCTTTTTACGGTTCCTGGCCTTTTGCTGGCCTTTTGCTCACATGTTCTTTCCTGCGTTATCCCCTGAT
TCTGTGGATAACCGTATTACCGCCTTTGAGTGAGCTGATACCGCTCGCCGCAGCCGAACGACCGAGCGCA
GCGAGTCAGTGAGCGAGGAAGCGGAAGAGCGCCCAATACGCAAACCGCCTCTCCCCGCGCGTTGGCCGAT
TCATTAATGCAGCTGGCACGACAGGTTTCCCGACTGGAAAGCGGGCAGTGAGCGCAACGCAATTAATGTG
AGTTAGCTCACTCATTAGGCACCCCAGGCTTTACACTTTATGCTTCCGGCTCGTATGTTGTGTGGAATTG
TGAGCGGATAACAATTTCACACAGGAAACAGCTATGACCATGATTACGCCAAGCGCGCAATTAACCCTCA
CTAAAGGGAACAAAAGCTGGAGCTGCAAGC
