>Addgene plasmid #142463 | TFORF0142 | depositor partial sequence | sequence record 279527 | Insert
ACCGCCACCATGTGGACTCTCGGGCGCCGCGCAGTAGCCGGCCTCCTGGCGTCACCCAGCCCAGCCCAGG
CCCAGACCCTCACCCGGGTCCCGCGGCCGGCAGAGTTGGCCCCACTCTGCGGCCGCCGTGGCCTGCGCAC
CGACATCGATGCGACCTGCACGCCCCGCCGCGCAAGTTCGAACCAACGTGGCCTCAACCAGATTTGGAAT
GTCAAAAAGCAGAGTGTCTATTTGATGAATTTGAGGAAATCTGGAACTTTGGGCCACCCAGGCTCTCTAG
ATGAGACCACCTATGAAAGACTAGCAGAGGAAACGCTGGACTCTTTAGCAGAGTTTTTTGAAGACCTTGC
AGACAAGCCATACACGTTTGAGGACTATGATGTCTCCTTTGGGAGTGGTGTCTTAACTGTCAAACTGGGT
GGAGATCTAGGAACCTATGTGATCAACAAGCAGACGCCAAACAAGCAAATCTGGCTATCTTCTCCATCCA
GGTTAACGTGGCTCCTGTGGCTGTTCCATCCCTAGTAATGAACTAGTCCGTAACTTGAAAGTATTTCGAT
TTCTTGGCTTTATATATCTTGTGGAAAGGACGAGCTTTCAACTAACGATGCGTCAAA
