>Addgene plasmid #142463 | TFORF0142 | depositor partial sequence | sequence record 279528 | Barcode
GCTTTCAACTAACGATGCGTCAAA
